>Addgene plasmid #115337 | pEYFP-N1-eKR2 | depositor full sequence | sequence record 217461 | pEYFP-N1-eKR2 sequence 5773 bps
AATAGTAATCAATTACGGGGTCATTAGTTCATAGCCCATATATGGAGTTCCGCGTTACATAACTTACGGT
AAATGGCCCGCCTGGCTGACCGCCCAACGACCCCCGCCCATTGACGTCAATAATGACGTATGTTCCCATA
GTAACGCCAATAGGGACTTTCCATTGACGTCAATGGGTGGAGTATTTACGGTAAACTGCCCACTTGGCAG
TACATCAAGTGTATCATATGCCAAGTACGCCCCCTATTGACGTCAATGACGGTAAATGGCCCGCCTGGCA
TTATGCCCAGTACATGACCTTATGGGACTTTCCTACTTGGCAGTACATCTACGTATTAGTCATCGCTATT
ACCATGGTGATGCGGTTTTGGCAGTACATCAATGGGCGTGGATAGCGGTTTGACTCACGGGGATTTCCAA
GTCTCCACCCCATTGACGTCAATGGGAGTTTGTTTTGGCACCAAAATCAACGGGACTTTCCAAAATGTCG
TAACAACTCCGCCCCATTGACGCAAATGGGCGGTAGGCGTGTACGGTGGGAGGTCTATATAAGCAGAGCT
GGTTTAGTGAACCGTCAGATCCGCTAGCGCTACCGGACTCAGATCTCGAGCTCAAGCTTCGAATTCTGCA
GTCGACGGTACCGCGGGCCCGGGATCCGCCACCATGGACTATGGGGGAGCACTGTCCGCCGTCGGGCTGT
TTCAGACTTCCTACACCCTGGAGAACAACGGGAGCGTCATTTGCATTCCTAACAATGGCCAGTGCTTCTG
TCTGGCCTGGCTGAAGAGCAACGGGACCCAGGAACTGGGCAATGCCAACTTTGAGAATTTCATCGGCGCC
ACCGAGGGCTTTAGCGAGATCGCCTATCAGTTCACCTCCCACATCCTGACACTGGGCTATGCCGTGATGC
TGGCCGGCCTGCTGTACTTTATCCTGACAATCAAGAACGTGGACAAGAAGTTCCAGATGTCTAATATCCT
GAGCGCCGTGGTCATGGTGAGCGCCTTCCTGCTGCTGTATGCCCAGGCCCAGAACTGGACCAGCTCCTTT
ACATTCAATGAGGAAGTGGGCAGGTACTTTCTGGACCCATCCGGCGATCTGTTCAACAATGGCTACAGAT
ATCTGAACTGGCTGATCGATGTGCCCATGCTGCTGTTTCAGATCCTGTTCGTGGTGTCCCTGACCACATC
TAAGTTCTCTAGCGTGCGGAACCAGTTTTGGTTCTCCGGCGCCATGATGATCATCACCGGCTATATCGGC
CAGTTTTACGAGGTGTCTAATCTGACAGCCTTCCTGGTGTGGGGCGCCATCTCCTCTGCCTTCTTTTTCC
ACATCCTGTGGGTCATGAAGAAAGTGATCAACGAGGGCAAGGAGGGAATCTCTCCAGCAGGCCAGAAGAT
CCTGAGCAACATCTGGATTCTGTTCCTGATCAGCTGGACCCTGTACCCCGGCGCCTATCTGATGCCTTAC
CTGACAGGCGTGGACGGCTTCCTGTACTCCGAGGATGGCGTGATGGCAAGGCAGCTGGTGTATACCATCG
CCGACGTGAGCTCCAAAGTGATCTACGGCGTGCTGCTGGGCAATCTGGCAATCACCCTGTCAAAAAACAA
GGAACTGGTCGAGGCAAATAGCGCAGCACCGGTAAAGAGCAGGATCACCAGCGAGGGCGAGTACATCCCC
CTGGACCAGATCGACATCAACGTGGTGAGCAAGGGCGAGGAGCTGTTCACCGGGGTGGTGCCCATCCTGG
TCGAGCTGGACGGCGACGTAAACGGCCACAAGTTCAGCGTGTCCGGCGAGGGCGAGGGCGATGCCACCTA
CGGCAAGCTGACCCTGAAGTTCATCTGCACCACCGGCAAGCTGCCCGTGCCCTGGCCCACCCTCGTGACC
ACCTTCGGCTACGGCCTGCAGTGCTTCGCCCGCTACCCCGACCACATGAAGCAGCACGACTTCTTCAAGT
CCGCCATGCCCGAAGGCTACGTCCAGGAGCGCACCATCTTCTTCAAGGACGACGGCAACTACAAGACCCG
CGCCGAGGTGAAGTTCGAGGGCGACACCCTGGTGAACCGCATCGAGCTGAAGGGCATCGACTTCAAGGAG
GACGGCAACATCCTGGGGCACAAGCTGGAGTACAACTACAACAGCCACAACGTCTATATCATGGCCGACA
AGCAGAAGAACGGCATCAAGGTGAACTTCAAGATCCGCCACAACATCGAGGACGGCAGCGTGCAGCTCGC
CGACCACTACCAGCAGAACACCCCCATCGGCGACGGCCCCGTGCTGCTGCCCGACAACCACTACCTGAGC
TACCAGTCCGCCCTGAGCAAAGACCCCAACGAGAAGCGCGATCACATGGTCCTGCTGGAGTTCGTGACCG
CCGCCGGGATCACTCTCGGCATGGACGAGCTGTACAAGTTCTGCTACGAGAACGAGGTGTGATCTAGATC
ATAATCAGCCATACCACATTTGTAGAGGTTTTACTTGCTTTAAAAAACCTCCCACACCTCCCCCTGAACC
TGAAACATAAAATGAATGCAATTGTTGTTGTTAACTTGTTTATTGCAGCTTATAATGGTTACAAATAAAG
CAATAGCATCACAAATTTCACAAATAAAGCATTTTTTTCACTGCATTCTAGTTGTGGTTTGTCCAAACTC
ATCAATGTATCTTAAGGCGTAAATTGTAAGCGTTAATATTTTGTTAAAATTCGCGTTAAATTTTTGTTAA
ATCAGCTCATTTTTTAACCAATAGGCCGAAATCGGCAAAATCCCTTATAAATCAAAAGAATAGACCGAGA
TAGGGT
[37 nt withheld, positions 2807-2843]
AAAGAACGTGGACTCCAACGTCAAAGG
[49 nt withheld, positions 2871-2919]
T
[91 nt withheld, positions 2921-3011]
G
[124 nt withheld, positions 3013-3136]
CAGGTGGCACTTTTCGGGGAAATGTGCGCGGAACCCCTATTTGTTTATTTTTCTAAATACATTCAAATAT
GTATCCGCTCATGAGACAATAACCCTGATAAATGCTTCAATAATATTGAAAAAGGAAGAGTCCTGAGGCG
GAAAGAACCAGCTGTGGAATGTGTGTCAGTTAGGGTGTGGAAAGTCCCCAGGCTCCCCAGCAGGCAGAAG
TATGCAAAGCATGCATCTCAATTAGTCAGCAACCAGGTGTGGAAAGTCCCCAGGCTCCCCAGCAGGCAGA
AGTATGCAAAGCATGCATCTCAATTAGTCAGCAACCATAGTCCCGCCCCTAACTCCGCCCATCCCGCCCC
TAACTCCGCCCAGTTCCGCCCATTCTCCGCCCCATGGCTGACTAATTTTTTTTATTTATGCAGAGGCCGA
GGCCGCCTCGGCCTCTGAGCTATTCCAGAAGTAGTGAGGAGGCTTTTTTGGAGGCCTAGGCTTTTGCAAA
GATCGATCAAGAGACAGGATGAGGATCGTTTCGCATGATTGAACAAGATGGATTGCACGCAGGTTCTCCG
GCCGCTTGGGTGGAGAGGCTATTCGGCTATGACTGGGCACAACAGACAATCGGCTGCTCTGATGCCGCCG
TGTTCCGGCTGTCAGCGCAGGGGCGCCCGGTTCTTTTTGTCAAGACCGACCTGTCCGGTGCCCTGAATGA
ACTGCAAGACGAGGCAGCGCGGCTATCGTGGCTGGCCACGACGGGCGTTCCTTGCGCAGCTGTGCTCGAC
GTTGTCACTGAAGCGGGAAGGGACTGGCTGCTATTGGGCGAAGTGCCGGGGCAGGATCTCCTGTCATCTC
ACCTTGCTCCTGCCGAGAAAGTATCCATCATGGCTGATGCAATGCGGCGGCTGCATACGCTTGATCCGGC
TACCTGCCCATTCGACCACCAAGCGAAACATCGCATCGAGCGAGCACGTACTCGGATGGAAGCCGGTCTT
GTCGATCAGGATGATCTGGACGAAGAGCATCAGGGGCTCGCGCCAGCCGAACTGTTCGCCAGGCTCAAGG
CGAGCATGCCCGACGGCGAGGATCTCGTCGTGACCCATGGCGATGCCTGCTTGCCGAATATCATGGTGGA
AAATGGCCGCTTTTCTGGATTCATCGACTGTGGCCGGCTGGGTGTGGCGGACCGCTATCAGGACATAGCG
TTGGCTACCCGTGATATTGCTGAAGAGCTTGGCGGCGAATGGGCTGACCGCTTCCTCGTGCTTTACGGTA
TCGCCGCTCCCGATTCGCAGCGCATCGCCTTCTATCGCCTTCTTGACGAGTTCTTCTGAGCGGGACTCTG
GGGTTCGAAATGACCGACCAAGCGACGCCCAACCTGCCATCACGAGATTTCGATTCCACCGCCGCCTTCT
ATGAAAGGTTGGGCTTCGGAATCGTTTTCCGGGACGCCGGCTGGATGATCCTCCAGCGCGGGGATCTCAT
GCTGGAGTTCTTCGCCCACCCTAGGGGGAGGCTAACTGAAACACGGAAGGAGACAATACCGGAAGGAACC
CGCGCTATGACGGCAATAAAAAGACAGAATAAAACGCACGGTGTTGGGTCGTTTGTTCATAAACGCGGGG
TTCGGTCCCAGGGCTGGCACTCTGTCGATACCCCACCGAGACCCCATTGGGGCCAATACGCCCGCGTTTC
TTCCTTTTCCCCACCCCACCCCCCAAGTTCGGGTGAAGGCCCAGGGCTCGCAGCCAACGTCGGGGCGGCA
GGCCCTGCCATAGCCTCAGGTTACTCATATATACTTTAGATTGATTTAAAACTTCATTTTTAATTTAAAA
GGATCTAGGTGAAGATCCTTTTTGATAATCTCATGACCAAAATCCCTTAACGTGAGTTTTCGTTCCACTG
AGCGTCAGACCCCGTAGAAAAGATCAAAGGATCTTCTTGAGATCCTTTTTTTCTGCGCGTAATCTGCTGC
TTGCAAACAAAAAAACCACCGCTACCAGCGGTGGTTTGTTTGCCGGATCAAGAGCTACCAACTCTTTTTC
CGAAGGTAACTGGCTTCAGCAGAGCGCAGATACCAAATACTGTCCTTCTAGTGTAGCCGTAGTTAGGCCA
CCACTTCAAGAACTCTGTAGCACCGCCTACATACCTCGCTCTGCTAATCCTGTTACCAGTGGCTGCTGCC
AGTGGCGATAAGTCGTGTCTTACCGGGTTGGACTCAAGACGATAGTTACCGGATAAGGCGCAGCGGTCGG
GCTGAACGGGGGGTTCGTGCACACAGCCCAGCTTGGAGCGAACGACCTACACCGAACTGAGATACCTACA
GCGTGAGCTATGAGAAAGCGCCACGCTTCCCGAAGGGAGAAAGGCGGACAGGTATCCGGTAAGCGGCAGG
GTCGGAACAGGAGAGCGCACGAGGGAGCTTCCAGGGGGAAACGCCTGGTATCTTTATAGTCCTGTCGGGT
TTCGCCACCTCTGACTTGAGCGTCGATTTTTGTGATGCTCGTCAGGGGGGCGGAGCCTATGGAAAAACGC
CAGCAACGCGGCCTTTTTACGGTTCCTGGCCTTTTGCTGGCCTTTTGCTCACATGTTCTTTCCTGCGTTA
TCCCCTGATTCTGTGGATAACCGTATTACCGCCATGCATTAGTTATT
Features (pLannotate 1.2.2; 15 found; start..end, strand, type, name):
     53..356     +  enhancer       CMV enhancer: human cytomegalovirus immediate early enhancer
    357..560     +  promoter       CMV promoter: human cytomegalovirus (CMV) immediate early promoter
    601..657     +  misc_feature   MCS: multiple cloning site
   1579..1704    +  CDS            KCNJ2 (fragment): KCNJ2_HUMAN - Also known as IRK1. Experimental evidence at protein level: Swiss-Prot protein existence level 1. Probably participates in establishing action potential waveform and excitability of neuronal and muscle tissues. Inward rectifier potassium channels are characterized by a greater tendency to allow potassium to flow into the cell rather than out of it. Their voltage dependence is regulated by the concentration of extracellular potassium; as external potassium is raised, the voltage range of the channel opening shifts to more positive voltages. The inward rectification is mainly due t
   1703..2419    +  CDS            EYFP: enhanced YFP mammalian codon-optimized
   2447..2530    +  CDS            large T antigen (fragment): large T antigen from SV40 (simian virus 40)
   2553..2674    +  polyA_signal   SV40 poly(A) signal: SV40 polyadenylation signal
   2708..3136    -  rep_origin     f1 ori (sequence partly withheld): f1 bacteriophage origin of replication; arrow indicates direction of (+) strand synthesis
   3163..3267    +  promoter       AmpR promoter: bla
   3269..3626    +  promoter       SV40 promoter: SV40 enhancer and early promoter
   3661..4455    +  CDS            NeoR/KanR: aminoglycoside phosphotransferase from Tn5; aph(3')-II (or nptII); confers resistance to neomycin, kanamycin, and G418 (Geneticin®)
   4476..4628    +  CDS            ble (fragment): BLE_KLEPN - Experimental evidence at protein level: Swiss-Prot protein existence level 1. Binding protein with a strong affinity to the bleomycin family of antibiotics. Binds to CL990; an antimitotic-antibiotic compound. From Klebsiella pneumoniae.
   4687..4734    +  polyA_signal   HSV TK poly(A) signal: herpes simplex virus thymidine kinase polyadenylation signal (Cole and Stacy, 1985)
   4825..4841    -  polyA_signal   bGH poly(A) signal (fragment): bovine growth hormone polyadenylation signal
   5063..5651    +  rep_origin     ori: high-copy-number ColE1/pMB1/pBR322/pUC origin of replication
