>Addgene plasmid #115337 | pEYFP-N1-eKR2 | addgene full sequence | sequence record 222075 | Addgene NGS Result
GTGATGCGGTTTTGGCAGTACATCAATGGGCGTGGATAGCGGTTTGACTCACGGGGATTTCCAAGTCTCC
ACCCCATTGACGTCAATGGGAGTTTGTTTTGGCACCAAAATCAACGGGACTTTCCAAAATGTCGTAACAA
CTCCGCCCCATTGACGCAAATGGGCGGTAGGCGTGTACGGTGGGAGGTCTATATAAGCAGAGCTGGTTTA
GTGAACCGTCAGATCCGCTAGCGCTACCGGACTCAGATCTCGAGCTCAAGCTTCGAATTCTGCAGTCGAC
GGTACCGCGGGCCCGGGATCCGCCACCATGGACTATGGGGGAGCACTGTCCGCCGTCGGGCTGTTTCAGA
CTTCCTACACCCTGGAGAACAACGGGAGCGTCATTTGCATTCCTAACAATGGCCAGTGCTTCTGTCTGGC
CTGGCTGAAGAGCAACGGGACCCAGGAACTGGGCAATGCCAACTTTGAGAATTTCATCGGCGCCACCGAG
GGCTTTAGCGAGATCGCCTATCAGTTCACCTCCCACATCCTGACACTGGGCTATGCCGTGATGCTGGCCG
GCCTGCTGTACTTTATCCTGACAATCAAGAACGTGGACAAGAAGTTCCAGATGTCTAATATCCTGAGCGC
CGTGGTCATGGTGAGCGCCTTCCTGCTGCTGTATGCCCAGGCCCAGAACTGGACCAGCTCCTTTACATTC
AATGAGGAAGTGGGCAGGTACTTTCTGGACCCATCCGGCGATCTGTTCAACAATGGCTACAGATATCTGA
ACTGGCTGATCGATGTGCCCATGCTGCTGTTTCAGATCCTGTTCGTGGTGTCCCTGACCACATCTAAGTT
CTCTAGCGTGCGGAACCAGTTTTGGTTCTCCGGCGCCATGATGATCATCACCGGCTATATCGGCCAGTTT
TACGAGGTGTCTAATCTGACAGCCTTCCTGGTGTGGGGCGCCATCTCCTCTGCCTTCTTTTTCCACATCC
TGTGGGTCATGAAGAAAGTGATCAACGAGGGCAAGGAGGGAATCTCTCCAGCAGGCCAGAAGATCCTGAG
CAACATCTGGATTCTGTTCCTGATCAGCTGGACCCTGTACCCCGGCGCCTATCTGATGCCTTACCTGACA
GGCGTGGACGGCTTCCTGTACTCCGAGGATGGCGTGATGGCAAGGCAGCTGGTGTATACCATCGCCGACG
TGAGCTCCAAAGTGATCTACGGCGTGCTGCTGGGCAATCTGGCAATCACCCTGTCAAAAAACAAGGAACT
GGTCGAGGCAAATAGCGCAGCACCGGTAAAGAGCAGGATCACCAGCGAGGGCGAGTACATCCCCCTGGAC
CAGATCGACATCAACGTGGTGAGCAAGGGCGAGGAGCTGTTCACCGGGGTGGTGCCCATCCTGGTCGAGC
TGGACGGCGACGTAAACGGCCACAAGTTCAGCGTGTCCGGCGAGGGCGAGGGCGATGCCACCTACGGCAA
GCTGACCCTGAAGTTCATCTGCACCACCGGCAAGCTGCCCGTGCCCTGGCCCACCCTCGTGACCACCTTC
GGCTACGGCCTGCAGTGCTTCGCCCGCTACCCCGACCACATGAAGCAGCACGACTTCTTCAAGTCCGCCA
TGCCCGAAGGCTACGTCCAGGAGCGCACCATCTTCTTCAAGGACGACGGCAACTACAAGACCCGCGCCGA
GGTGAAGTTCGAGGGCGACACCCTGGTGAACCGCATCGAGCTGAAGGGCATCGACTTCAAGGAGGACGGC
AACATCCTGGGGCACAAGCTGGAGTACAACTACAACAGCCACAACGTCTATATCATGGCCGACAAGCAGA
AGAACGGCATCAAGGTGAACTTCAAGATCCGCCACAACATCGAGGACGGCAGCGTGCAGCTCGCCGACCA
CTACCAGCAGAACACCCCCATCGGCGACGGCCCCGTGCTGCTGCCCGACAACCACTACCTGAGCTACCAG
TCCGCCCTGAGCAAAGACCCCAACGAGAAGCGCGATCACATGGTCCTGCTGGAGTTCGTGACCGCCGCCG
GGATCACTCTCGGCATGGACGAGCTGTACAAGTTCTGCTACGAGAACGAGGTGTGATCTAGATCATAATC
AGCCATACCACATTTGTAGAGGTTTTACTTGCTTTAAAAAACCTCCCACACCTCCCCCTGAACCTGAAAC
ATAAAATGAATGCAATTGTTGTTGTTAACTTGTTTATTGCAGCTTATAATGGTTACAAATAAAGCAATAG
CATCACAAATTTCACAAATAAAGCATTTTTTTCACTGCATTCTAGTTGTGGTTTGTCCAAACTCATCAAT
GTATCTTAAGGCGTAAATTGTAAGCGTTAATATTTTGTTAAAATTCGCGTTAAATTTTTGTTAAATCAGC
TCATTTTTTAACCAATAGGCCGAAATCGGCAAAATCCCTTATAAATCAAAAGAATAGACCGAGATAGGGT
[37 nt withheld, positions 2451-2487]
AAAGAACGTGGACTCCAACGTCAAAGG
[49 nt withheld, positions 2515-2563]
T
[91 nt withheld, positions 2565-2655]
G
[124 nt withheld, positions 2657-2780]
CAGGTGGCACTTTTCGGGGAAATGTGCGCGGAACCCCTATTTGTTTATTTTTCTAAATACATTCAAATAT
GTATCCGCTCATGAGACAATAACCCTGATAAATGCTTCAATAATATTGAAAAAGGAAGAGTCCTGAGGCG
GAAAGAACCAGCTGTGGAATGTGTGTCAGTTAGGGTGTGGAAAGTCCCCAGGCTCCCCAGCAGGCAGAAG
TATGCAAAGCATGCATCTCAATTAGTCAGCAACCAGGTGTGGAAAGTCCCCAGGCTCCCCAGCAGGCAGA
AGTATGCAAAGCATGCATCTCAATTAGTCAGCAACCATAGTCCCGCCCCTAACTCCGCCCATCCCGCCCC
TAACTCCGCCCAGTTCCGCCCATTCTCCGCCCCATGGCTGACTAATTTTTTTTATTTATGCAGAGGCCGA
GGCCGCCTCGGCCTCTGAGCTATTCCAGAAGTAGTGAGGAGGCTTTTTTGGAGGCCTAGGCTTTTGCAAA
GATCGATCAAGAGACAGGATGAGGATCGTTTCGCATGATTGAACAAGATGGATTGCACGCAGGTTCTCCG
GCCGCTTGGGTGGAGAGGCTATTCGGCTATGACTGGGCACAACAGACAATCGGCTGCTCTGATGCCGCCG
TGTTCCGGCTGTCAGCGCAGGGGCGCCCGGTTCTTTTTGTCAAGACCGACCTGTCCGGTGCCCTGAATGA
ACTGCAAGACGAGGCAGCGCGGCTATCGTGGCTGGCCACGACGGGCGTTCCTTGCGCAGCTGTGCTCGAC
GTTGTCACTGAAGCGGGAAGGGACTGGCTGCTATTGGGCGAAGTGCCGGGGCAGGATCTCCTGTCATCTC
ACCTTGCTCCTGCCGAGAAAGTATCCATCATGGCTGATGCAATGCGGCGGCTGCATACGCTTGATCCGGC
TACCTGCCCATTCGACCACCAAGCGAAACATCGCATCGAGCGAGCACGTACTCGGATGGAAGCCGGTCTT
GTCGATCAGGATGATCTGGACGAAGAGCATCAGGGGCTCGCGCCAGCCGAACTGTTCGCCAGGCTCAAGG
CGAGCATGCCCGACGGCGAGGATCTCGTCGTGACCCATGGCGATGCCTGCTTGCCGAATATCATGGTGGA
AAATGGCCGCTTTTCTGGATTCATCGACTGTGGCCGGCTGGGTGTGGCGGACCGCTATCAGGACATAGCG
TTGGCTACCCGTGATATTGCTGAAGAGCTTGGCGGCGAATGGGCTGACCGCTTCCTCGTGCTTTACGGTA
TCGCCGCTCCCGATTCGCAGCGCATCGCCTTCTATCGCCTTCTTGACGAGTTCTTCTGAGCGGGACTCTG
GGGTTCGAAATGACCGACCAAGCGACGCCCAACCTGCCATCACGAGATTTCGATTCCACCGCCGCCTTCT
ATGAAAGGTTGGGCTTCGGAATCGTTTTCCGGGACGCCGGCTGGATGATCCTCCAGCGCGGGGATCTCAT
GCTGGAGTTCTTCGCCCACCCTAGGGGGAGGCTAACTGAAACACGGAAGGAGACAATACCGGAAGGAACC
CGCGCTATGACGGCAATAAAAAGACAGAATAAAACGCACGGTGTTGGGTCGTTTGTTCATAAACGCGGGG
TTCGGTCCCAGGGCTGGCACTCTGTCGATACCCCACCGAGACCCCATTGGGGCCAATACGCCCGCGTTTC
TTCCTTTTCCCCACCCCACCCCCCAAGTTCGGGTGAAGGCCCAGGGCTCGCAGCCAACGTCGGGGCGGCA
GGCCCTGCCATAGCCTCAGGTTACTCATATATACTTTAGATTGATTTAAAACTTCATTTTTAATTTAAAA
GGATCTAGGTGAAGATCCTTTTTGATAATCTCATGACCAAAATCCCTTAACGTGAGTTTTCGTTCCACTG
AGCGTCAGACCCCGTAGAAAAGATCAAAGGATCTTCTTGAGATCCTTTTTTTCTGCGCGTAATCTGCTGC
TTGCAAACAAAAAAACCACCGCTACCAGCGGTGGTTTGTTTGCCGGATCAAGAGCTACCAACTCTTTTTC
CGAAGGTAACTGGCTTCAGCAGAGCGCAGATACCAAATACTGTTCTTCTAGTGTAGCCGTAGTTAGGCCA
CCACTTCAAGAACTCTGTAGCACCGCCTACATACCTCGCTCTGCTAATCCTGTTACCAGTGGCTGCTGCC
AGTGGCGATAAGTCGTGTCTTACCGGGTTGGACTCAAGACGATAGTTACCGGATAAGGCGCAGCGGTCGG
GCTGAACGGGGGGTTCGTGCACACAGCCCAGCTTGGAGCGAACGACCTACACCGAACTGAGATACCTACA
GCGTGAGCTATGAGAAAGCGCCACGCTTCCCGAAGGGAGAAAGGCGGACAGGTATCCGGTAAGCGGCAGG
GTCGGAACAGGAGAGCGCACGAGGGAGCTTCCAGGGGGAAACGCCTGGTATCTTTATAGTCCTGTCGGGT
TTCGCCACCTCTGACTTGAGCGTCGATTTTTGTGATGCTCGTCAGGGGGGCGGAGCCTATGGAAAAACGC
CAGCAACGCGGCCTTTTTACGGTTCCTGGCCTTTTGCTGGCCTTTTGCTCACATGTTCTTTCCTGCGTTA
TCCCCTGATTCTGTGGATAACCGTATTACCGCCATGCATTAGTTATTAATAGTAATCAATTACGGGGTCA
TTAGTTCATAGCCCATATATGGAGTTCCGCGTTACATAACTTACGGTAAATGGCCCGCCTGGCTGACCGC
CCAACGACCCCCGCCCATTGACGTCAATAATGACGTATGTTCCCATAGTAACGCCAATAGGGACTTTCCA
TTGACGTCAATGGGTGGAGTATTTACGGTAAACTGCCCACTTGGCAGTACATCAAGTGTATCATATGCCA
AGTACGCCCCCTATTGACGTCAATGACGGTAAATGGCCCGCCTGGCATTATGCCCAGTACATGACCTTAT
GGGACTTTCCTACTTGGCAGTACATCTACGTATTAGTCATCGCTATTACCATG
Features (pLannotate 1.2.2; 15 found; start..end, strand, type, name):
      1..204     +  promoter       CMV promoter: human cytomegalovirus (CMV) immediate early promoter
    245..301     +  misc_feature   MCS: multiple cloning site
   1223..1348    +  CDS            KCNJ2 (fragment): KCNJ2_HUMAN - Also known as IRK1. Experimental evidence at protein level: Swiss-Prot protein existence level 1. Probably participates in establishing action potential waveform and excitability of neuronal and muscle tissues. Inward rectifier potassium channels are characterized by a greater tendency to allow potassium to flow into the cell rather than out of it. Their voltage dependence is regulated by the concentration of extracellular potassium; as external potassium is raised, the voltage range of the channel opening shifts to more positive voltages. The inward rectification is mainly due t
   1347..2063    +  CDS            EYFP: enhanced YFP mammalian codon-optimized
   2091..2174    +  CDS            large T antigen (fragment): large T antigen from SV40 (simian virus 40)
   2197..2318    +  polyA_signal   SV40 poly(A) signal: SV40 polyadenylation signal
   2352..2780    -  rep_origin     f1 ori (sequence partly withheld): f1 bacteriophage origin of replication; arrow indicates direction of (+) strand synthesis
   2807..2911    +  promoter       AmpR promoter: bla
   2913..3270    +  promoter       SV40 promoter: SV40 enhancer and early promoter
   3305..4099    +  CDS            NeoR/KanR: aminoglycoside phosphotransferase from Tn5; aph(3')-II (or nptII); confers resistance to neomycin, kanamycin, and G418 (Geneticin®)
   4120..4272    +  CDS            ble (fragment): BLE_KLEPN - Experimental evidence at protein level: Swiss-Prot protein existence level 1. Binding protein with a strong affinity to the bleomycin family of antibiotics. Binds to CL990; an antimitotic-antibiotic compound. From Klebsiella pneumoniae.
   4331..4378    +  polyA_signal   HSV TK poly(A) signal: herpes simplex virus thymidine kinase polyadenylation signal (Cole and Stacy, 1985)
   4469..4485    -  polyA_signal   bGH poly(A) signal (fragment): bovine growth hormone polyadenylation signal
   4707..5295    +  rep_origin     ori: high-copy-number ColE1/pMB1/pBR322/pUC origin of replication
   5470..5773    +  enhancer       CMV enhancer: human cytomegalovirus immediate early enhancer
