[The description below was written by a language model from this plasmid's Addgene catalogue record and pLannotate feature annotations shown in this document.]
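Description:
pEYFP-N1-eKR2 is a 5.8 kb mammalian expression plasmid built on the pEGFP-N1 backbone, in which EGFP was replaced between BamHI and XbaI by a synthetic cassette encoding the enhanced light-driven sodium pump eKR2 together with its tag and targeting sequences. It is maintained at high copy in E. coli through a pUC-type ColE1 origin and selected with kanamycin. The single NeoR/KanR gene (Tn5 aminoglycoside phosphotransferase) is preceded by a bacterial bla promoter and the SV40 enhancer/early promoter and followed by the HSV TK polyadenylation signal, so the same marker can also confer G418 resistance in mammalian cells. An f1 origin is present as well.

The payload is driven by the CMV immediate-early enhancer and promoter and terminated by the SV40 poly(A) signal. The record lists the insert as synthetic, with Dokdonia eikasta and Chlamydomonas reinhardtii as source species, codon-optimized for human and mouse, and fused at its C terminus to EYFP. The automated annotation does not label the rhodopsin coding region itself, which presumably lies in the unannotated stretch between the multiple cloning site and the downstream features. It does detect a short fragment of the human Kir2.1 channel (KCNJ2) directly upstream of EYFP, consistent with the targeting sequences mentioned in the backbone notes; such Kir2.1-derived motifs are commonly used to improve membrane trafficking of microbial opsins. The short hits to SV40 large T antigen, ble and bGH poly(A) are probably annotation artefacts or backbone remnants rather than functional parts. The two feature tables, from the repository and depositor sequences, describe the same circle with different start points.

The construct is intended for optogenetic experiments in transfected mammalian cells, where green light activates outward sodium pumping and EYFP fluorescence reports expression and localization.
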