Addgene plasmid #115337: pEYFP-N1-eKR2
Purpose: Expresses enhanced sodium pump for light-driven extrusion of sodium; activation with green light; codon-optimized for human/mouse
Depositing lab: Peter Hegemann. Depositing organization: Humboldt-Universitaet zu Berlin. Publication: Electrical properties, substrate specificity and optogenetic potential of the engineered light-driven sodium pump eKR2. Grimm C, Silapetere A, Vogt A, Bernal Sierra YA, Hegemann P. Sci Rep. 2018 Jun 18;8(1):9316. doi: 10.1038/s41598-018-27690-w. PubMed 29915394.
Backbone
  Vector backbone: pEGFP-N1
  Backbone size w/o insert (bp): 3994
  Total vector size (bp): 5773
  Modifications to backbone: EGFP was replaced by construct with tag and targeting sequences between BamHI and XbaI
  Vector type: Mammalian Expression
Growth in bacteria
  Bacterial resistance: Kanamycin, 50 μg/mL
  Growth temperature: 37°C
  Growth strain: DH5alpha
  Copy number: High Copy
Gene/Insert
  Gene/Insert name: eKR2
  Species: Synthetic; Dokdonia eikasta, Chlamydomonas reinhardtii
  Mutation: none
  Promoter: CMV
  Tag / fusion protein: EYFP (C terminal on insert)
  Cloning method: Restriction Enzyme; 5′ cloning site BamHI (not destroyed); 3′ cloning site XbaI (not destroyed)
  Sequencing primers: 5′ pEGFP-N1_F (GAGGTCTATATAAGCAGAGC), CMV_F (GCAAATGGGCGGTAGGCGT); 3′ pEGFP-C1_R (AACCATTATAAGCTGCAATAAAC)
Terms and licenses: Academic/Nonprofit Terms; Industry Terms: Not Available to Industry
How to cite: pEYFP-N1-eKR2 was a gift from Peter Hegemann (Addgene plasmid # 115337 ; http://n2t.net/addgene:115337 ; RRID:Addgene_115337)
