>Addgene plasmid #115337 | pEYFP-N1-eKR2 | depositor partial sequence | sequence record 217460 | insert
ATGGACTATGGGGGAGCACTGTCCGCCGTCGGGCTGTTTCAGACTTCCTACACCCTGGAGAACAACGGGA
GCGTCATTTGCATTCCTAACAATGGCCAGTGCTTCTGTCTGGCCTGGCTGAAGAGCAACGGGACCCAGGA
ACTGGGCAATGCCAACTTTGAGAATTTCATCGGCGCCACCGAGGGCTTTAGCGAGATCGCCTATCAGTTC
ACCTCCCACATCCTGACACTGGGCTATGCCGTGATGCTGGCCGGCCTGCTGTACTTTATCCTGACAATCA
AGAACGTGGACAAGAAGTTCCAGATGTCTAATATCCTGAGCGCCGTGGTCATGGTGAGCGCCTTCCTGCT
GCTGTATGCCCAGGCCCAGAACTGGACCAGCTCCTTTACATTCAATGAGGAAGTGGGCAGGTACTTTCTG
GACCCATCCGGCGATCTGTTCAACAATGGCTACAGATATCTGAACTGGCTGATCGATGTGCCCATGCTGC
TGTTTCAGATCCTGTTCGTGGTGTCCCTGACCACATCTAAGTTCTCTAGCGTGCGGAACCAGTTTTGGTT
CTCCGGCGCCATGATGATCATCACCGGCTATATCGGCCAGTTTTACGAGGTGTCTAATCTGACAGCCTTC
CTGGTGTGGGGCGCCATCTCCTCTGCCTTCTTTTTCCACATCCTGTGGGTCATGAAGAAAGTGATCAACG
AGGGCAAGGAGGGAATCTCTCCAGCAGGCCAGAAGATCCTGAGCAACATCTGGATTCTGTTCCTGATCAG
CTGGACCCTGTACCCCGGCGCCTATCTGATGCCTTACCTGACAGGCGTGGACGGCTTCCTGTACTCCGAG
GATGGCGTGATGGCAAGGCAGCTGGTGTATACCATCGCCGACGTGAGCTCCAAAGTGATCTACGGCGTGC
TGCTGGGCAATCTGGCAATCACCCTGTCAAAAAACAAGGAACTGGTCGAGGCAAATAGCGCAGCACCGGT
AAAGAGCAGGATCACCAGCGAGGGCGAGTACATCCCCCTGGACCAGATCGACATCAACGTGGTGAGCAAG
GGCGAGGAGCTGTTCACCGGGGTGGTGCCCATCCTGGTCGAGCTGGACGGCGACGTAAACGGCCACAAGT
TCAGCGTGTCCGGCGAGGGCGAGGGCGATGCCACCTACGGCAAGCTGACCCTGAAGTTCATCTGCACCAC
CGGCAAGCTGCCCGTGCCCTGGCCCACCCTCGTGACCACCTTCGGCTACGGCCTGCAGTGCTTCGCCCGC
TACCCCGACCACATGAAGCAGCACGACTTCTTCAAGTCCGCCATGCCCGAAGGCTACGTCCAGGAGCGCA
CCATCTTCTTCAAGGACGACGGCAACTACAAGACCCGCGCCGAGGTGAAGTTCGAGGGCGACACCCTGGT
GAACCGCATCGAGCTGAAGGGCATCGACTTCAAGGAGGACGGCAACATCCTGGGGCACAAGCTGGAGTAC
AACTACAACAGCCACAACGTCTATATCATGGCCGACAAGCAGAAGAACGGCATCAAGGTGAACTTCAAGA
TCCGCCACAACATCGAGGACGGCAGCGTGCAGCTCGCCGACCACTACCAGCAGAACACCCCCATCGGCGA
CGGCCCCGTGCTGCTGCCCGACAACCACTACCTGAGCTACCAGTCCGCCCTGAGCAAAGACCCCAACGAG
AAGCGCGATCACATGGTCCTGCTGGAGTTCGTGACCGCCGCCGGGATCACTCTCGGCATGGACGAGCTGT
ACAAGTTCTGCTACGAGAACGAGGTGTGA
